Addgene plasmid #221657: mCherry-Rubicon
Purpose: Rubicon tagged N-terminally with mCherry
Depositing lab: Erika Holzbaur. Depositing organization: University of Pennsylvania. Publication: Mitochondrial damage triggers the concerted degradation of negative regulators of neuronal autophagy. Basak B, Holzbaur ELF. Nat Commun. 2025 Aug 9;16(1):7367. doi: 10.1038/s41467-025-62379-5. PubMed 40783388.
Backbone
  Vector backbone: pmCherryC1
  Backbone manufacturer: Clontech
  Backbone size w/o insert (bp): 4700
  Total vector size (bp): 7594
  Vector type: Mammalian Expression
  Selectable markers: Neomycin (select with G418)
Growth in bacteria
  Bacterial resistance: Kanamycin, 50 μg/mL
  Growth temperature: 37°C
  Growth strain: DH5alpha
  Copy number: High Copy
Gene/Insert
  Gene/Insert name: RUBCN (alt name: Rubicon)
  Species: H. sapiens (human)
  Insert size (bp): 2919
  GenBank ID: 9711
  Entrez Gene: RUBCN (a.k.a. KIAA0226, RUBICON, SCAR15)
  Promoter: CMV
  Tag / fusion protein: mCherry (N terminal on insert)
  Cloning method: Restriction Enzyme; 5′ cloning site BsrG1 (unknown if destroyed); 3′ cloning site Xho1 (unknown if destroyed)
  Sequencing primers: 5′ 5'-CACCTACAAGGCCAAGAAGC
Terms and licenses: Academic/Nonprofit Terms; Industry Terms: Not Available to Industry
How to cite: mCherry-Rubicon was a gift from Erika Holzbaur (Addgene plasmid # 221657 ; http://n2t.net/addgene:221657 ; RRID:Addgene_221657)
