[The description below was written by a language model from this plasmid's Addgene catalogue record and pLannotate feature annotations shown in this document.]
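Description:
mCherry-Rubicon is a mammalian expression plasmid built on the Clontech pmCherryC1 backbone. It carries human RUBCN (Rubicon, also known as KIAA0226) fused at its N-terminus to the monomeric red fluorescent protein mCherry. The roughly 2.9 kb RUBCN coding sequence was inserted by restriction cloning between BsrGI and XhoI sites and sits immediately downstream of the mCherry open reading frame. The two are therefore translated as a single fusion protein. Transcription is driven by the human cytomegalovirus immediate-early enhancer and promoter and terminated by an SV40 polyadenylation signal. This arrangement gives strong constitutive expression in transfected mammalian cells. The whole plasmid is about 7.6 kb.

The plasmid is maintained in E. coli through a high-copy ColE1/pUC-type origin, and it also contains an f1 phage origin. A single Tn5 aminoglycoside phosphotransferase gene (NeoR/KanR) provides selection in both hosts. A bacterial bla-type promoter drives it for kanamycin resistance in bacteria, and the SV40 enhancer/early promoter drives it for G418 selection in mammalian cells, with an HSV TK polyadenylation signal at the end of the cassette. The short fragments annotated as large T antigen, ble and bGH poly(A) appear to be partial matches to backbone sequence rather than functional elements.

Rubicon is a negative regulator of autophagy, and the associated publication concerns the degradation of such regulators in neurons after mitochondrial damage. The red fluorescent tag allows Rubicon's localization, abundance and turnover to be followed by live or fixed-cell imaging, although the record itself states only that the construct provides N-terminally mCherry-tagged Rubicon.
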