Features (pLannotate 1.2.2; 14 found; start..end, strand, type, name):
    653..1010    -  promoter       SV40 promoter: SV40 enhancer and early promoter
   1012..1116    -  promoter       AmpR promoter: bla
   1143..1571    +  rep_origin     f1 ori (sequence partly withheld): f1 bacteriophage origin of replication; arrow indicates direction of (+) strand synthesis
   1605..1726    -  polyA_signal   SV40 poly(A) signal: SV40 polyadenylation signal
   1749..1833    -  CDS            large T antigen (fragment): large T antigen from SV40 (simian virus 40)
   1865..4780    -  CDS            RUBCN: RUBIC_HUMAN - Also known as KIAA0226. Experimental evidence at protein level: Swiss-Prot protein existence level 1. Involved in regulation of pathogen-specific host defense of activated macrophages. Following bacterial infection promotes NADH oxidase activity by association with CYBA thereby affecting TLR2 signaling and probably other TLR-NOX pathways. Stabilizes the CYBA:CYBB NADPH oxidase heterodimer, increases its association with TLR2 and its phagosome trafficking to induce antimicrobial burst of ROS and production of inflammatory cytokines (PubMed:22423966). Following fungal or viral infe
   4787..5494    -  CDS            mCherry: mCherry is a basic (constitutively fluorescent) red fluorescent protein published in 2004, derived from Discosoma sp.. It is reported to be a very rapidly-maturing monomer with low acid sensitivity.
   5539..5742    -  promoter       CMV promoter: human cytomegalovirus (CMV) immediate early promoter
   5743..6046    -  enhancer       CMV enhancer: human cytomegalovirus immediate early enhancer
   6221..6809    -  rep_origin     ori: high-copy-number ColE1/pMB1/pBR322/pUC origin of replication
   7031..7047    +  polyA_signal   bGH poly(A) signal (fragment): bovine growth hormone polyadenylation signal
   7138..7185    -  polyA_signal   HSV TK poly(A) signal: herpes simplex virus thymidine kinase polyadenylation signal (Cole and Stacy, 1985)
   7244..7396    -  CDS            ble (fragment): BLE_KLEPN - Experimental evidence at protein level: Swiss-Prot protein existence level 1. Binding protein with a strong affinity to the bleomycin family of antibiotics. Binds to CL990; an antimitotic-antibiotic compound. From Klebsiella pneumoniae.
   7417..618     -  CDS            NeoR/KanR (across the origin): aminoglycoside phosphotransferase from Tn5; aph(3')-II (or nptII); confers resistance to neomycin, kanamycin, and G418 (Geneticin®)
>Addgene plasmid #221657 | mCherry-Rubicon | addgene full sequence | sequence record 490781 | Addgene NGS Result
GAATCCAGAAAAGCGGCCATTTTCCACCATGATATTCGGCAAGCAGGCATCGCCATGGGTCACGACGAGA
TCCTCGCCGTCGGGCATGCTCGCCTTGAGCCTGGCGAACAGTTCGGCTGGCGCGAGCCCCTGATGCTCTT
CGTCCAGATCATCCTGATCGACAAGACCGGCTTCCATCCGAGTACGTGCTCGCTCGATGCGATGTTTCGC
TTGGTGGTCGAATGGGCAGGTAGCCGGATCAAGCGTATGCAGCCGCCGCATTGCATCAGCCATGATGGAT
ACTTTCTCGGCAGGAGCAAGGTGAGATGACAGGAGATCCTGCCCCGGCACTTCGCCCAATAGCAGCCAGT
CCCTTCCCGCTTCAGTGACAACGTCGAGCACAGCTGCGCAAGGAACGCCCGTCGTGGCCAGCCACGATAG
CCGCGCTGCCTCGTCTTGCAGTTCATTCAGGGCACCGGACAGGTCGGTCTTGACAAAAAGAACCGGGCGC
CCCTGCGCTGACAGCCGGAACACGGCGGCATCAGAGCAGCCGATTGTCTGTTGTGCCCAGTCATAGCCGA
ATAGCCTCTCCACCCAAGCGGCCGGAGAACCTGCGTGCAATCCATCTTGTTCAATCATGCGAAACGATCC
TCATCCTGTCTCTTGATCGATCTTTGCAAAAGCCTAGGCCTCCAAAAAAGCCTCCTCACTACTTCTGGAA
TAGCTCAGAGGCCGAGGCGGCCTCGGCCTCTGCATAAATAAAAAAAATTAGTCAGCCATGGGGCGGAGAA
TGGGCGGAACTGGGCGGAGTTAGGGGCGGGATGGGCGGAGTTAGGGGCGGGACTATGGTTGCTGACTAAT
TGAGATGCATGCTTTGCATACTTCTGCCTGCTGGGGAGCCTGGGGACTTTCCACACCTGGTTGCTGACTA
ATTGAGATGCATGCTTTGCATACTTCTGCCTGCTGGGGAGCCTGGGGACTTTCCACACCCTAACTGACAC
ACATTCCACAGCTGGTTCTTTCCGCCTCAGGACTCTTCCTTTTTCAATATTATTGAAGCATTTATCAGGG
TTATTGTCTCATGAGCGGATACATATTTGAATGTATTTAGAAAAATAAACAAATAGGGGTTCCGCGCACA
TTTCCCCGAAAAGTGCCACCTG
[124 nt withheld, positions 1143-1266]
C
[91 nt withheld, positions 1268-1358]
A
[49 nt withheld, positions 1360-1408]
CCTTTGACGTTGGAGTCCACGTTCTTT
[37 nt withheld, positions 1436-1472]
ACCCTATCTCGGTCTATTCTTTTGATTTATAAGGGATTTTGCCGATTTCGGCCTATTGGTTAAAAAATGA
GCTGATTTAACAAAAATTTAACGCGAATTTTAACAAAATATTAACGCTTACAATTTACGCGTTAAGATAC
ATTGATGAGTTTGGACAAACCACAACTAGAATGCAGTGAAAAAAATGCTTTATTTGTGAAATTTGTGATG
CTATTGCTTTATTTGTAACCATTATAAGCTGCAATAAACAAGTTAACAACAACAATTGCATTCATTTTAT
GTTTCAGGTTCAGGGGGAGGTGTGGGAGGTTTTTTAAAGCAAGTAAAACCTCTACAAATGTGGTATGGCT
GATTATGATCAGTTATCTAGATCCGGTGGATCCCTCGAGTCAGGTAGCCTCCAGCACGGCAGCTTCGAGG
GCCAGAGCTTCAGCGGGTTCTTCCTCATAGTCGCTCAGGTAGCTCTCCAGGCTTTGTCTGGCCAGGGCTT
CCCTCCTGGCCTGGAGTCTCTCGCACCTAGGACAGCTGCCGCTCTTGAAGCAGGCTTTGTGGTAACAAGC
CTTACACTCCTCACAGGTCCTGCACTTATGCAGCTCGAAGGGGAAGATGATGTCGTCCTCGTTCTGGCAG
AACTCGCAAATGAATCCCTTGGCCTGACACAGCATGCATCTCTCCACGTGGGTAGCTCCGGCTCTGGTCA
GTTCGGCCAGCCTGGGTCCCAGCTCTCCCTTTCTGGTGGCGGTCAGGTCGTTCAGGCTGTACAGGTGCAG
ATCTTCGGTCAGGTGGCCGGGGACGGTGTCAAAGCTGTCCAGCAGCTCCTTAGCCAGCCTACAGGTTTTG
AACATATTCTTCATGTGGCACAGCTGCACTCTCAGCAGCCTGACCTGGTTCAGCAGCTTGACCTTCCTGT
ACAGGGCGCTATTAATGTCCTGCACGTTAAACAGAGGGTCGTTCCAGATCTTGATCAGCAGGTCTTTGCT
AAAGTTGCTGACGTAATATTTGCTGAAATCCCACTTTCTCAGCACCCTGCTAGGGATAGCCATCTGAGCG
TTCTCGTGACAGCACTGGCAAAAGTACTTGCCCAGGTACTCGCAGTATCTCAGTCTCTTGATGTAGTCGG
GGTCGGTCCTGATTCCGCAGCCAGCACATCTATAGTTCTGCTTGGCCACGGCAATCTTTCTTGTAGGGGC
GGGGTGCACGTTGAAGATGATTTGGGGCCTGGGAGGAGCCCACTCCAGGTTGCCTCTCACCCTGATCCTC
AGCTTATAAATGTCGGCGTGCTGGCCGTCGTCGGGGGAGATAGGCAGGCTATCGGGAATAGGGAGCAGCT
TTTGAGGGGCGTCGTGTTCAGGCACGAGCCATTCCAGCTCGCTGGCAGCGGGCAGCTGCATGCCTTCGAA
CTGCTTCAGCAGGCCCATAGCCACAGCTTCGGCGCTGGTGGAGTGGAGAAAGCAGTGGGAAAAGCTTTGG
GAGGACACAAAGGACTTGGAGCTGGAAGCGGTGTTTCTCCTGATGTCGGCATCTTGGATCTCAAACTCAT
CGACCTCATCGGCGGAGCCGGAATCGCTGAGTTGGGCGGAATCTCTGCTGGAAAATTGGGAGCTGGAGCT
GGTGACCCTGAAGGAGCCATGCTCGGCCTCTTGGTACATGGGCAGGAGATTCTTGGTCCTGATCTGTTGT
CTCCTGAGCCTGATCTTCTGCTTCAGTTCTTGAATCTCCCTGTCGGAGTCTTCCTCTTCCACCTCTTCCT
CCTCCAGACACTGGGACATCATGTTACATTTCATCAGTTCGATAGCAGCGATCAGGGACTCGCTGATGCT
AAAGTGGGCGTTCTCCTTTTCGAGGTCGGCGCAGCTTCCGAAGTCCTGCTCGCTGAGATAGGAAATCAGG
CTCTGGCCTTCGGAAGGTCTTCTGAACATTCCCTCGCCGCTACAGAGATACCTGCCTCCCTCATACTCCA
TGTACAGGCTGGAGGGTGTGGAGACCTCGCTGCTCTGTCCGGAGTAGGGCAGGGGGCCTCTCAGCTTAGC
CTTATCGTTACAGCTTTCGGGGGCTCCCCTGGAGGCGATGCTGGTATCGGAATGGCTTCTGATGTGGCTT
TTTTTGGCGCCGGATGTCACGGTGAGGGTCTGGCCCTCGGAGAAGGAGCTCCTTCTCAGCACGGAGGAGA
GCTGGCTCTCGCCTCCGCCTTCTTGGTCTCCCAGGCTGCTAGCGGCGGAGTCAGGTTTCTGGCTGCTGGA
GGAGGAGAACAGGTTGCTGCTGCTGGATTCAGCATTGCTGCTGTGGGACTGGCAGGAGGCTGTCCTGCCC
CTAGGATCGAGGTTGCCGATAGCGAGGTACTCGGGTCCCTCGGAAGCGTCTCCAGGGCTGTCATTTTGGC
TGCTCACCCAGGAAGCCTCGATGGGGGAGGTCAGTGTGCTGCTGGACATCTCGTTAGGTGTGAGAGGGGA
GTCCCTGGCCAGAGCGGACACGCTCACAGGAGGAGCCTGGATTGTCTGATCTTCAGCGGGGGACACGTGG
CCTCTGGACTCTTGAGGTTTTCTGGGAGGTCCGCTCAGAGGGAAGGAGGTGGACCTCCTTTCGGAGCCAT
TATTAGGCACGGACTGGTGCAGGGAGCTAAAGCTGCCGAAGTAGCTGTGCTGAGCGTAGCTGTTGGGGGG
GGTGTAGGTGCTGCTGGGCAGAGCGGTCAGGGACTGGCTCTTTGTCACCAGGAGGGGGGACTCGTGTTTC
CTAGCGAACATGCTAGCGTCGATCTGGGCCAGCAGCCTGGGGTTGTTCTGTTCCACAGCTTCGAGGCACT
GGAGCATGGCTGTCACGTGGGCGTCGCTCAGCAGGAAGGCGGCGTCTGTGTAGAATTTCCTGATGTACTG
TCTGTCTCCGAGCAGGGGTCTCAGCTGAGCGCTCAGGCAGTGGTACTGGAGGGAATGCTGGAGCCAGAGC
TCGGCCACGGCTCTTTCGGAGGCTCCGTCGGCGGAGCTCTGATCGTTTTCGTGGACGGAAATGAACTTCT
CCACGTGCAGAGCGGAGTGGGGGGAGAGCCACCTGATGTCCTTCACGAACTGCCAGTAGTCGGTTTGTCT
CCTGCAGGCCTGGTCCCTGATCAGTCCATGATACAGGATGGATTGCATGTCCCTGCACAGCCTCTCCAGG
CCGCCGTACTTGCTCCAGACGTTGGGGCTATTGGTGCTCACCAGTCCCTCCACGGTGGTTTTCAGGTTGC
CCAGCAGCTGCCAATGCTCTCTTCTGCTCTCCTCAGGCAGCCTTTCTTCGCCTCCGCCCAGCTCCATTCC
GGCGCCTTCAGGCCTCATGGTACCCTTGTACAGCTCGTCCATGCCGCCGGTGGAGTGGCGGCCCTCGGCG
CGTTCGTACTGTTCCACGATGGTGTAGTCCTCGTTGTGGGAGGTGATGTCCAACTTGATGTTGACGTTGT
AGGCGCCGGGCAGCTGCACGGGCTTCTTGGCCTTGTAGGTGGTCTTGACCTCAGCGTCGTAGTGGCCGCC
GTCCTTCAGCTTCAGCCTCTGCTTGATCTCGCCCTTCAGGGCGCCGTCCTCGGGGTACATCCGCTCGGAG
GAGGCCTCCCAGCCCATGGTCTTCTTCTGCATTACGGGGCCGTCGGAGGGGAAGTTGGTGCCGCGCAGCT
TCACCTTGTAGATGAACTCGCCGTCCTGCAGGGAGGAGTCCTGGGTCACGGTCACCACGCCGCCGTCCTC
GAAGTTCATCACGCGCTCCCACTTGAAGCCCTCGGGGAAGGACAGCTTCAAGTAGTCGGGGATGTCGGCG
GGGTGCTTCACGTAGGCCTTGGAGCCGTACATGAACTGAGGGGACAGGATGTCCCAGGCGAAGGGCAGGG
GGCCACCCTTGGTCACCTTCAGCTTGGCGGTCTGGGTGCCCTCGTAGGGGCGGCCCTCGCCCTCGCCCTC
GATCTCGAACTCGTGGCCGTTCACGGAGCCCTCCATGTGCACCTTGAAGCGCATGAACTCCTTGATGATG
GCCATGTTATCCTCCTCGCCCTTGCTCACCATGGTGGCGACCGGTAGCGCTAGCGGATCTGACGGTTCAC
TAAACCAGCTCTGCTTATATAGACCTCCCACCGTACACGCCTACCGCCCATTTGCGTCAATGGGGCGGAG
TTGTTACGACATTTTGGAAAGTCCCGTTGATTTTGGTGCCAAAACAAACTCCCATTGACGTCAATGGGGT
GGAGACTTGGAAATCCCCGTGAGTCAAACCGCTATCCACGCCCATTGATGTACTGCCAAAACCGCATCAC
CATGGTAATAGCGATGACTAATACGTAGATGTACTGCCAAGTAGGAAAGTCCCATAAGGTCATGTACTGG
GCATAATGCCAGGCGGGCCATTTACCGTCATTGACGTCAATAGGGGGCGTACTTGGCATATGATACACTT
GATGTACTGCCAAGTGGGCAGTTTACCGTAAATACTCCACCCATTGACGTCAATGGAAAGTCCCTATTGG
CGTTACTATGGGAACATACGTCATTATTGACGTCAATGGGCGGGGGTCGTTGGGCGGTCAGCCAGGCGGG
CCATTTACCGTAAGTTATGTAACGCGGAACTCCATATATGGGCTATGAACTAATGACCCCGTAATTGATT
ACTATTAATAACTAATGCATGGCGGTAATACGGTTATCCACAGAATCAGGGGATAACGCAGGAAAGAACA
TGTGAGCAAAAGGCCAGCAAAAGGCCAGGAACCGTAAAAAGGCCGCGTTGCTGGCGTTTTTCCATAGGCT
CCGCCCCCCTGACGAGCATCACAAAAATCGACGCTCAAGTCAGAGGTGGCGAAACCCGACAGGACTATAA
AGATACCAGGCGTTTCCCCCTGGAAGCTCCCTCGTGCGCTCTCCTGTTCCGACCCTGCCGCTTACCGGAT
ACCTGTCCGCCTTTCTCCCTTCGGGAAGCGTGGCGCTTTCTCATAGCTCACGCTGTAGGTATCTCAGTTC
GGTGTAGGTCGTTCGCTCCAAGCTGGGCTGTGTGCACGAACCCCCCGTTCAGCCCGACCGCTGCGCCTTA
TCCGGTAACTATCGTCTTGAGTCCAACCCGGTAAGACACGACTTATCGCCACTGGCAGCAGCCACTGGTA
ACAGGATTAGCAGAGCGAGGTATGTAGGCGGTGCTACAGAGTTCTTGAAGTGGTGGCCTAACTACGGCTA
CACTAGAAGAACAGTATTTGGTATCTGCGCTCTGCTGAAGCCAGTTACCTTCGGAAAAAGAGTTGGTAGC
TCTTGATCCGGCAAACAAACCACCGCTGGTAGCGGTGGTTTTTTTGTTTGCAAGCAGCAGATTACGCGCA
GAAAAAAAGGATCTCAAGAAGATCCTTTGATCTTTTCTACGGGGTCTGACGCTCAGTGGAACGAAAACTC
ACGTTAAGGGATTTTGGTCATGAGATTATCAAAAAGGATCTTCACCTAGATCCTTTTAAATTAAAAATGA
AGTTTTAAATCAATCTAAAGTATATATGAGTAACCTGAGGCTATGGCAGGGCCTGCCGCCCCGACGTTGG
CTGCGAGCCCTGGGCCTTCACCCGAACTTGGGGGGTGGGGTGGGGAAAAGGAAGAAACGCGGGCGTATTG
GCCCCAATGGGGTCTCGGTGGGGTATCGACAGAGTGCCAGCCCTGGGACCGAACCCCGCGTTTATGAACA
AACGACCCAACACCGTGCGTTTTATTCTGTCTTTTTATTGCCGTCATAGCGCGGGTTCCTTCCGGTATTG
TCTCCTTCCGTGTTTCAGTTAGCCTCCCCCTAGGGTGGGCGAAGAACTCCAGCATGAGATCCCCGCGCTG
GAGGATCATCCAGCCGGCGTCCCGGAAAACGATTCCGAAGCCCAACCTTTCATAGAAGGCGGCGGTGGAA
TCGAAATCTCGTGATGGCAGGTTGGGCGTCGCTTGGTCGGTCATTTCGAACCCCAGAGTCCCGCTCAGAA
GAACTCGTCAAGAAGGCGATAGAAGGCGATGCGCTGCGAATCGGGAGCGGCGATACCGTAAAGCACGAGG
AAGCGGTCAGCCCATTCGCCGCCAAGCTCTTCAGCAATATCACGGGTAGCCAACGCTATGTCCTGATAGC
GGTCCGCCACACCCAGCCGGCCACAGTCGAT
